>Addgene plasmid #158633 | pEN_TT 3xFLAG-MAVS-Ala148,Ala271 | addgene full sequence | sequence record 311819 | Addgene NGS Result
CTGACGGATGGCCTTTTTGCGTTTCTACAAACTCTTCCTGTTAGTTAGTTACTTAAGCTCGGGCCCCAAA
TAATGATTTTATTTTGACTGATAGTGACCTGTTCGTTGCAACAAATTGATAAGCAATGCTTTTTTATAAT
GCCAACTTTGTACAAAAAAGCAGGCTTTAAAGGAACCAATTCAGTCGACTGGATCCCGAGTTTACTCCCT
ATCAGTGATAGAGAACGTATGTCGAGTTTACTCCCTATCAGTGATAGAGAACGATGTCGAGTTTACTCCC
TATCAGTGATAGAGAACGTATGTCGAGTTTACTCCCTATCAGTGATAGAGAACGTATGTCGAGTTTACTC
CCTATCAGTGATAGAGAACGTATGTCGAGTTTATCCCTATCAGTGATAGAGAACGTATGTCGAGTTTACT
CCCTATCAGTGATAGAGAACGTATGTCGAGGTAGGCGTGTACGGTGGGAGGCCTATATAAGCAGAGCTCG
TTTAGTGAACCGTCAGATCGCCACTAGATGGACTACAAAGACCATGACGGTGATTATAAAGATCATGACA
TCGATTACAAGGATGACGATGACAAGACTAGTATGCCGTTTGCTGAAGACAAGACCTATAAGTATATCTG
CCGCAATTTCAGCAATTTTTGCAATGTGGATGTTGTAGAGATTCTGCCTTACCTGCCCTGCCTCACAGCA
AGAGACCAGGATCGACTGCGGGCCACCTGCACACTCTCAGGGAACCGGGACACCCTCTGGCATCTCTTCA
ATACCCTTCAGCGGCGGCCCGGCTGGGTGGAGTACTTCATTGCGGCACTGAGGGGCTGTGAGCTAGTTGA
TCTCGCGGACGAAGTGGCCTCTGTCTACGAGAGCTACCAGCCTCGGACCTCGGACCGTCCCCCAGACCCA
CTGGAGCCACCGTCACTTCCTGCTGAGAGGCCAGGGCCCCCCACACCTGCTGCGGCCCACAGCATCCCCT
ACAACAGCTGCAGAGAGAAGGAGCCAAGTTACCCCATGCCTGTCCAGGAGACCGCGGCGCCAGAGTCCCC
AGGAGAGAATTCAGAGCAAGCCCTGCAGACGCTCAGCCCCAGAGCCATCCCAAGGAATCCAGATGGTGGC
CCCCTGGAGTCCTCCTCTGACCTGGCAGCCCTCAGCCCTCTGACCTCCAGCGGGCATCAGGAGAAGGACA
CAGAACTGGGCAGTACCCACACAGCAGGTGCGACCTCCAGCCTCACACCATCCCGTGGGCCTGTGTCTCC
ATCTGTCTCCTTCCAGCCCCTGGCCCGTTCCACCCCCAGGGCAAGCCGCTTGCCTGGACCCACAGGGTCA
GTTGTATCTACTGGCACCTCCTTCTCCTCCTCATCCCCTGGCTTGGCCTCTGCAGGGGCTGCAGAGGGTA
AAGCGGGTGCAGAGAGTGACCAGGCCGAGCCTATCATCTGCTCCAGTGGGGCAGAGGCACCTGCCAACTC
TCTGCCCTCCAAAGTGCCTACCACCTTGATGCCTGTGAACACAGTGGCCCTGAAAGTGCCTGCCAACCCA
GCATCTGTCAGCACAGTGCCCTCCAAGTTGCCAACTAGCTCAAAGCCCCCTGGTGCAGTGCCTTCTAATG
CGCTCACCAATCCAGCACCATCCAAATTGCCCATCAACTCAACCCGTGCTGGCATGGTGCCATCCAAAGT
GCCTACTAGCATGGTGCTCACCAAGGTGTCTGCCAGCACAGTCCCCACTGACGGGAGCAGCAGAAATGAG
GAGACCCCAGCAGCTCCAACACCCGCCGGCGCCACTGGAGGCAGCTCAGCCTGGCTAGACAGCAGCTTTG
AGAATAGGGGCCTTGGGTCGGAGCTGAGTAAGCCTGGCGTGCTGGCATCCCAGGTAGACAGCCCGTTCTC
GGGCTGCTTCGAGGATCTTGCCATCAGTGCCAGCACCTCCTTGGGCATGGGGCCCTGCCATGGCCCAGAG
GAGAATGAGTATAAGTCCGAGGGCACCTTTGGGATCCACGTGGCTGAGAACCCCAGCATCCAGCTCCTGG
AGGGCAACCCTGGGCCACCTGCGGACCCGGATGGCGGCCCCAGGCCACAAGCCGACCGGAAGTTCCAGGA
GAGGGAGGTGCCATGCCACAGGCCCTCACCTGGGGCTCTGTGGCTCCAGGTGGCTGTGACAGGGGTGCTG
GTAGTCACACTCCTGGTGGTGCTGTACCGGCGGCGTCTGCACTAGCAATTGGAAGACTAATGCGTTTTCG
AGATATCTAGACCCAGCTTTCTTGTACAAAGTTGGCATTATAAGAAAGCATTGCTTATCAATTTGTTGCA
ACGAACAGGTCACTATCAGTCAAAATAAAATCATTATTTGCCATCCAGCTGCAGCTCTGGCCCGTGTCTC
AAAATCTCTGATGTTACATTGCACAAGATAAAAATATATCATCATGAACAATAAAACTGTCTGCTTACAT
AAACAGTAATACAAGGGGTGTTATGAGCCATATTCAACGGGAAACGTCGAGGCCGCGATTAAATTCCAAC
ATGGATGCTGATTTATATGGGTATAAATGGGCTCGCGATAATGTCGGGCAATCAGGTGCGACAATCTATC
GCTTGTATGGGAAGCCCGATGCGCCAGAGTTGTTTCTGAAACATGGCAAAGGTAGCGTTGCCAATGATGT
TACAGATGAGATGGTCAGACTAAACTGGCTGACGGAATTTATGCCTCTTCCGACCATCAAGCATTTTATC
CGTACTCCTGATGATGCATGGTTACTCACCACTGCGATCCCCGGAAAAACAGCATTCCAGGTATTAGAAG
AATATCCTGATTCAGGTGAAAATATTGTTGATGCGCTGGCAGTGTCCCTGCGCCGGTTGCATTCGATTCC
TGTTTGTAATTGTCCTTTTAACAGCGATCGCGTATTTCGTCTCGCTCAGGCGCAATCACGAATGAATAAC
GGTTTGGTTGATGCGAGTGATTTTGATGACGAGCGTAATGGCTGGCCTGTTGAACAAGTCTGGAAAGAAA
TGCATAAACTTTTGCCATTCTCACCGGATTCAGTCGTCACTCATGGTGATTTCTCACTTGATAACCTTAT
TTTTGACGAGGGGAAATTAGGCCGGGAAGCCGATCTCGGCTTGAACGAATTGTTAGGTGGCGGTACTTGG
GTCGATATCAAAGTGCATCACTTCTTCCCGTATGCCCAACTTTGTATAGAGAGCCACTGCGGGATCGTCA
CCGTAATCTGCTTGCACGTAGATCACATAAGCACCAAGCGCGTTGGCCTCATGCTTGAGGAGATTGATGA
GCGCGGTGGCAATGCCCTGCCTCCGGTGCTCGCCGGAGACTGCGAGATCATAGATATAGATCTCACTACG
CGGCTGCTCAAACTTGGGCAGAACGTAAGCCGCGAGAGCGCCAACAACCGCTTCTTGGTCGAAGGCAGCA
AGCGCGATGAATGTCTTACTACGGAGCAAGTTCCCGAGGTAATCGGAGTCCGGCTGATGTTGGGAGTAGG
TGGCTACGTCTCCGAACTCACGACCGAAAAGATCAAGAGCAGCCCGCATGGATTTGACTTGGTCAGGGCC
GAGCCTACATGTGCGAATGATGCCCATACTTGAGCCACCTAACTTTGTTTTAGGGCGACTGCCCTGCTGC
GTAACATCGTTGCTGCTGCGTAACATCGTTGCTGCTCCATAACATCAAACATCGACCCACGGCGTAACGC
GCTTGCTGCTTGGATGCCCGAGGCATAGACTGTACAAAAAAACAGTCATAACAAGCCATGAAAACCGCCA
CTGCGCCGTTACCACCGCTGCGTTCGGTCAAGGTTCTGGACCAGTTGCGTGAGCGCATACGCTACTTGCA
TTACAGTTTACGAACCGAACAGGCTTATGTCAACTGGGTTCGTGCCTTCATCCGTTTCCACGGTGTGCGT
CACCCGGCAACCTTGGGCAGCAGCGAAGTCGAGGCATTTCTGTCCTGGCTGGCGAACGAGCGCAAGGTTT
CGGTCTCCACGCATCGTCAGGCATTGGCGGCCTTGCTGTTCTTCTACGGCAAGGTGCTGTGCACGGATCT
GCCCTGGCTTCAGGAGATCGGAAGACCTCGGCCGTCGCGGCGCTTGCCGGTGGTGCTGACCCCGGATGAA
GTGGTTCGCATCCTCGGTTTTCTGGAAGGCGAGCATCGTTTGTTCGCCCAGGACTCTAGCTATAGTTCTA
GTGGTTGGCTACTAATAGGTTGTATTGATGTTGGACGAGTCGGAATCGCAGACCGATACCAGGATCTTGC
CATCCTATGGAACTGCCTCGGTGAGTTTTCTCCTTCATTACAGAAACGGCTTTTTCAAAAATATGGTATT
GATAATCCTGATATGAATAAATTGCAGTTTCATTTGATGCTCGATGAGTTTTTCTAATCAGAATTGGTTA
ATTGGTTGTAACACTGGCAGAGCATTACGCTGACTTGACGGGACGGCGCAAGCTCATGACCAAAATCCCT
TAACGTGAGTTTTCGTTCCACTGAGCGTCAGACCCCGTAGAAAAGATCAAAGGATCTTCTTGAGATCCTT
TTTTTCTGCGCGTAATCTGCTGCTTGCAAACAAAAAAACCACCGCTACCAGCGGTGGTTTGTTTGCCGGA
TCAAGAGCTACCAACTCTTTTTCCGAAGGTAACTGGCTTCAGCAGAGCGCAGATACCAAATACTGTTCTT
CTAGTGTAGCCGTAGTTAGGCCACCACTTCAAGAACTCTGTAGCACCGCCTACATACCTCGCTCTGCTAA
TCCTGTTACCAGTGGCTGCTGCCAGTGGCGATAAGTCGTGTCTTACCGGGTTGGACTCAAGACGATAGTT
ACCGGATAAGGCGCAGCGGTCGGGCTGAACGGGGGGTTCGTGCACACAGCCCAGCTTGGAGCGAACGACC
TACACCGAACTGAGATACCTACAGCGTGAGCTATGAGAAAGCGCCACGCTTCCCGAAGGGAGAAAGGCGG
ACAGGTATCCGGTAAGCGGCAGGGTCGGAACAGGAGAGCGCACGAGGGAGCTTCCAGGGGGAAACGCCTG
GTATCTTTATAGTCCTGTCGGGTTTCGCCACCTCTGACTTGAGCGTCGATTTTTGTGATGCTCGTCAGGG
GGGCGGAGCCTATGGAAAAACGCCAGCAACGCGGCCTTTTTACGGTTCCTGGCCTTTTGCTGGCCTTTTG
CTCACATGTTCTTTCCTGCGTTATCCCCTGATTCTGTGGATAACCGTATTACCGCTAGCATGGATCTCGG
GGACGTCTAACTACTAAGCGAGAGTAGGGAACTGCCAGGCATCAAATAAAACGAAAGGCTCAGTCGGAAG
ACTGGGCCTTTCGTTTTATCTGTTGTTTGTCGGTGAACGCTCTCCTGAGTAGGACAAATCCGCCGGGAGC
GGATTTGAACGTTGTGAAGCAACGGCCCGGAGGGTGGCGGGCAGGACGCCCGCCATAAACTGCCAGGCAT
CAAACTAAGCAGAAGGCCATC
Features (pLannotate 1.2.2; 13 found; start..end, strand, type, name):
     67..166     +  protein_bind   attL1: mutant version of attL; recombination site for the Gateway® LR reaction LR Clonase™
    198..512     +  promoter       tight TRE promoter: Tet-responsive promoter PTight, consisting of seven tet operator sequences followed by the minimal CMV promoter
    521..586     +  CDS            3xFLAG: three tandem FLAG® epitope tags, followed by an enterokinase cleavage site
    593..2212    +  CDS            MAVS: MAVS_HUMAN - Also known as IPS1, KIAA1271, VISA. Experimental evidence at protein level: Swiss-Prot protein existence level 1. Required for innate immune defense against viruses (PubMed:16125763, PubMed:16127453, PubMed:16153868, PubMed:16177806, PubMed:19631370, PubMed:20451243, PubMed:23087404, PubMed:20127681, PubMed:21170385). Acts downstream of DHX33, DDX58/RIG-I and IFIH1/MDA5, which detect intracellular dsRNA produced during viral replication, to coordinate pathways leading to the activation of NF-kappa-B, IRF3 and IRF7, and to the subsequent induction of antiviral cytokines such as IFN
   2251..2350    -  protein_bind   attL2: mutant version of attL; recombination site for the Gateway® LR reaction LR Clonase™
   2473..3099    +  CDS            KanR (fragment): aminoglycoside phosphotransferase; aph(3')-Ia; confers resistance to kanamycin in bacteria or G418 (Geneticin®) in eukaryotes
   3133..3666    -  CDS            GmR: gentamycin acetyltransferase; aacC1; confers resistance to gentamycin
   3855..3883    -  promoter       Pc promoter: intI1 (promoter lies within the coding sequence); class 1 integron promoter
   3861..4208    -  CDS            YPR2_ECOLX (fragment): Protein predicted: Swiss-Prot protein existence level 4. From Escherichia coli.
   4213..4397    +  CDS            KanR (fragment): aminoglycoside phosphotransferase; aph(3')-Ia; confers resistance to kanamycin in bacteria or G418 (Geneticin®) in eukaryotes
   4540..5128    +  rep_origin     ori: high-copy-number ColE1/pMB1/pBR322/pUC origin of replication
   5296..5339    -  terminator     rrnB T1 terminator: Escherichia coli rrnB; transcription terminator T1 from the E. coli rrnB gene
   5471..17      +  terminator     rrnB T2 terminator (across the origin): transcription terminator T2 from the E. coli rrnB gene
