[The description below was written by a language model from this plasmid's Addgene catalogue record and pLannotate feature annotations shown in this document.]
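Description:
pEN_TT 3xFLAG-MAVS-Ala148,Ala271 is a 5,481 bp Gateway entry vector built on the pEN_TTmiR2c_3xFLAG backbone and designed to shuttle a tetracycline-inducible expression cassette for a mutant human MAVS into destination vectors. It is propagated in E. coli from a high-copy ColE1/pUC-type origin and selected with gentamicin. Resistance comes from a gentamicin acetyltransferase gene (aacC1) driven by a class 1 integron Pc promoter. This gentamicin cassette sits between two annotated fragments of a kanamycin resistance gene, which suggests it interrupts the original KanR marker. The rrnB T1 and T2 terminators lie upstream of the Gateway cassette, where they can insulate it from read-through transcription from the backbone.

The payload lies between attL1 and attL2, so an LR Clonase reaction transfers the promoter together with the coding sequence. A tight TRE promoter (seven tet operators fused to a minimal CMV promoter) drives an N-terminal 3xFLAG tag, which includes an enterokinase cleavage site. The tag is followed by the MAVS open reading frame, cloned between SpeI and MfeI sites. MAVS (also IPS-1, VISA, CARDIF) is the adaptor that acts downstream of RIG-I and MDA5 to activate NF-κB, IRF3 and IRF7 and induce antiviral cytokines. This version carries Q148A and Q271A substitutions introduced by two successive rounds of site-directed mutagenesis. It also has three differences from the reference sequence (Q93E, Q198K and S409F) that were noted by the depositor. No polyadenylation signal is annotated within the att-flanked region, and induction requires a Tet transactivator supplied elsewhere. The record does not state the functional rationale for the two alanine substitutions. The associated publication models coxsackievirus B3 kinetics and host-cell feedback.
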