Addgene plasmid #158633: pEN_TT 3xFLAG-MAVS-Ala148,Ala271
Purpose: Gateway entry vector for an inducible 3xFLAG-tagged MAVS mutant
Depositing lab: Kevin Janes. Depositing organization: University of Virginia. Publication: Modeling the complete kinetics of coxsackievirus B3 reveals human determinants of host-cell feedback. Lopacinski AB, Sweatt AJ, Smolko CM, Gray-Gaillard E, Borgman CA, Shah M, Janes KA. Cell Syst. 2021 Apr 21;12(4):304-323.e13. doi: 10.1016/j.cels.2021.02.004. Epub 2021 Mar 18. PubMed 33740397.
Backbone
  Vector backbone: pEN_TTmiR2c_3xFLAG
  Backbone manufacturer: Addgene #83274
  Vector type: Gateway entry vector
Growth in bacteria
  Bacterial resistance: Gentamicin, 10 μg/mL
  Growth temperature: 37°C
  Growth strain: DH5alpha
  Copy number: Unknown
Gene/Insert
  Gene/Insert name: MAVS (alt names: IPS-1; VISA)
  Species: H. sapiens (human)
  Mutation: Q148A/Q271A
  Entrez Gene: MAVS (a.k.a. CARDIF, IPS-1, IPS1, VISA)
  Tag / fusion protein: 3XFLAG (N terminal on insert)
  Cloning method: Restriction Enzyme; 5′ cloning site SpeI (not destroyed); 3′ cloning site MfeI (not destroyed)
Terms and licenses: Academic/Nonprofit Terms; Industry Terms: Not Available to Industry
Depositor comments: The plasmid differs from the MAVS reference sequence at 3 position (Q93E, Q198K, and S409F). This plasmid has an additional Q148A and Q271A mutation. Gene point mutations were performed using the QuikChange Kit (Agilent Cat#200517) two times on the pEN_TT 3XFLAG-MAVS plasmid: one mutagenesis to yield pEN_TT 3XFLAG-MAVS-Q148A and a second mutagenesis to yield the double mutant.
How to cite: pEN_TT 3xFLAG-MAVS-Ala148,Ala271 was a gift from Kevin Janes (Addgene plasmid # 158633 ; http://n2t.net/addgene:158633 ; RRID:Addgene_158633)
